>Addgene plasmid #225766 | pGLU_63 | addgene full sequence | sequence record 447306 | Addgene NGS Result
GTGACTCAGGTCTCACGTAAGTATCTGCTACGGCTAGCCGTTCCGCAGCCACACGCCGTGTGAAGCTGGG
GATTTTATGACCGATGATGAAGAAAAGAATCTGAAACTTAGTTTATATGTGGTAAAATGTTTTAATCAAG
TTTAGGAGGAATTAATTATGAAGTGTAATTAATGTAACAGGGTTCAATTAAAAGAGGGAAGCGTATCATT
AACCCTATAAACTACGTCTGCCCTCATTATTGGAGGGTGAAATAATGTGAGACCGGGATTCACATTGGAT
ACGAGATCCGTAGATTGATAAGAGGACACGGAATATCCCAGGCTAGGTGGAGGCTCAGTGATGATAAGTC
TGCGATGGTGGATGCATGTGTCATGGTCATAGCTGTTTCCTGTGTGAAATTGTTATCCGCTCAGAGGGCA
CAATCCTATTCCGCGCTATCCGACAATCTCCAAGACATTAGGTGGAGTTCAGTTCGGCGTATGGCATATG
TCGCTGGAAAGAACATGTGAGCAAAAGGCCAGCAAAAGGCCAGGAACCGTAAAAAGGCCGCGTTGCTGGC
GTTTTTCCATAGGCTCCGCCCCCCTGACGAGCATCACAAAAATCGACGCTCAAGTCAGAGGTGGCGAAAC
CCGACAGGACTATAAAGATACCAGGCGTTTCCCCCTGGAAGCTCCCTCGTGCGCTCTCCTGTTCCGACCC
TGCCGCTTACCGGATACCTGTCCGCCTTTCTCCCTTCGGGAAGCGTGGCGCTTTCTCATAGCTCACGCTG
TAGGTATCTCAGTTCGGTGTAGGTCGTTCGCTCCAAGCTGGGCTGTGTGCACGAACCCCCCGTTCAGCCC
GACCGCTGCGCCTTATCCGGTAACTATCGTCTTGAGTCCAACCCGGTAAGACACGACTTATCGCCACTGG
CAGCAGCCACTGGTAACAGGATTAGCAGAGCGAGGTATGTAGGCGGTGCTACAGAGTTCTTGAAGTGGTG
GCCTAACTACGGCTACACTAGAAGAACAGTATTTGGTATCTGCGCTCTGCTGAAGCCAGTTACCTTCGGA
AAAAGAGTTGGTAGCTCTTGATCCGGCAAACAAACCACCGCTGGTAGCGGTGGTTTTTTTGTTTGCAAGC
AGCAGATTACGCGCAGAAAAAAAGGATCTCAAGAAGATCCTTTGATCTTTTCTACGGGGTCTGACGCTCT
ATTCAACAAAGCCGCCGTCCCGTCAAGTCAGCGTAAATGGGTAGGGGGCTTCAAATCGTCCCCCCATACG
ATATAAGTTGTTACTAGTGCTTGGATTCTCACCAATAAAAAACGCCCGGCGGCAACCGAGCGTTCTGAAC
AAATCCAGATGGAGTTCTGAGGTCATTACTGGATCTATCAACAGGAGTCCAAGCGAGCTCGATATCAAAT
TACGCCCCGCCCTGCCACTCATCGCAGTACTGTTGTAATTCATTAAGCATTCTGCCGACATGGAAGCCAT
CACAAACGGCATGATGAACCTGAATCGCCAGCGGCATCAGCACCTTGTCGCCTTGCGTATAATATTTGCC
CATGGTGAAAACGGGGGCGAAGAAGTTGTCCATATTGGCCACGTTTAAATCAAAACTGGTGAAACTCACC
CAGGGATTGGCTGAGACGAAAAACATATTCTCAATAAACCCTTTAGGGAAATAGGCCAGGTTTTCACCGT
AACACGCCACATCTTGCGAATATATGTGTAGAAACTGCCGGAAATCGTCGTGGTATTCACTCCAGAGCGA
TGAAAACGTTTCAGTTTGCTCATGGAAAACGGTGTAACAAGGGTGAACACTATCCCATATCACCAGCTCA
CCGTCTTTCATTGCCATACGAAATTCCGGATGAGCATTCATCAGGCGGGCAAGAATGTGAATAAAGGCCG
GATAAAACTTGTGCTTATTTTTCTTTACGGTCTTTAAAAAGGCCGTAATATCCAGCTGAACGGTCTGGTT
ATAGGTACATTGAGCAACTGACTGAAATGCCTCAAAATGTTCTTTACGATGCCATTGGGATATATCAACG
GTGGTATATCCAGTGATTTTTTTCTCCATTTTAGCTTCCTTAGCTCCTGAAAATCTCGATAACTCAAAAA
ATACGCCCGGTAGTGATCTTATTTCATTATGGTGAAAGTTGGAACCTCTTACGTGCCGATCAACGTCTCA
TTGATACCTGAAACAAAACCCATCGTACGGCCAAGGAAGTCTCCAATAACTGTGATCCACCACAAGCGCC
AGGGTTTTCCCAGTCACGACGTTGTAAAACGACGGCCAGTCATGCATAATCCGCACGCATCTGGAATAAG
GAAGTGCCATTCCGCCTGACCT
Features (pLannotate 1.2.2; 8 found; start..end, strand, type, name):
     70..107     +  CDS            repB (fragment): RepB replication protein; repB; from Enterococcus faecalis plasmid pAMα1 AAN03827.1 22652809.0
    158..217     +  CDS            tetL: LPTR_BACCE - Protein predicted: Swiss-Prot protein existence level 4. From Bacillus cereus.
    398..413     -  protein_bind   lac operator (fragment): The lac repressor binds to the lac operator to inhibit transcription in E. coli. This inhibition can be relieved by adding lactose or isopropyl-β-D-thiogalactopyranoside (IPTG). lac repressor encoded by lacI
    564..1152    -  rep_origin     ori: high-copy-number ColE1/pMB1/pBR322/pUC origin of replication
   1285..1379    -  terminator     lambda t0 terminator: transcription terminator from phage lambda
   1403..2059    -  CDS            cat: CAT_ECOLX - Experimental evidence at protein level: Swiss-Prot protein existence level 1. This enzyme is an effector of chloramphenicol resistance in bacteria. From Escherichia coli. This protein is used as a marker in many commonly used cloning vectors, such as pACYC184.
   2060..2162    -  promoter       cat promoter: promoter of the E. coli cat gene encoding chloramphenicol acetyltransferase
   2237..2280    -  CDS            lacZα (fragment): LacZα fragment of β-galactosidase; lacZ fragment
