[The description below was written by a language model from this plasmid's Addgene catalogue record and pLannotate feature annotations shown in this document.]
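Description:
pGLU_63 is a small (about 2.3 kb) synthetic-biology part plasmid that stores a single regulatory element, PtetL_[abr], described in the record as the native promoter of the tetL tetracycline resistance cassette from Enterococcus faecalis. No named backbone is given. The feature table shows a minimal E. coli maintenance vector: a high-copy ColE1/pUC-type origin of replication and a chloramphenicol acetyltransferase (cat) gene driven by its own cat promoter and followed by a lambda t0 terminator. This matches the catalogue entry of chloramphenicol selection and high copy number in a standard cloning strain.

The insert lies in the first few hundred bases of the sequence. There, the annotation software picks up a short fragment matching the end of repB from the E. faecalis plasmid pAMα1, followed by a 60-nt match labelled tetL whose reference is the tetracycline resistance leader peptide. This is what one would expect for the intergenic region upstream of tetL on that plasmid, carrying the promoter and its adjacent leader sequence rather than a functional resistance gene. No complete tetL coding sequence is annotated. The small lac operator and lacZα fragments flanking the insert region look like remnants of a cloning site and not functional elements.

The record does not describe the assembly standard or the cloning method (listed only as "Other"). The "[abr]" suffix suggests the part is intended to drive an antibiotic resistance marker, though this is not stated. The associated publication concerns a scalable transposon mutagenesis system for non-model bacteria, so the plasmid most plausibly serves as a modular promoter part for building such constructs.
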