Addgene plasmid #225766: pGLU_63
Purpose: This is the native promoter from the tetL tetracycline resistance cassette.
Depositing lab: Nili Ostrov. Depositing organization: Cultivarium, Convergent Research. Publication: A scalable transposon mutagenesis system for non-model bacteria. Gilbert C, Leung J, Crits-Christoph A, Kang SC, Esmurria A, Fenn K, Brumwell SL, Martin-Moldes Z, Mendler K, Barnum TP, Nguyen M-A, Lee HH, Ostrov N. bioRxiv 2025.12.22.696024 10.64898/2025.12.22.696024.
Backbone
  Vector backbone: N/A
  Vector type: Synthetic Biology
Growth in bacteria
  Bacterial resistance: Chloramphenicol, 25 μg/mL
  Growth temperature: 37°C
  Growth strain: DH5alpha
  Copy number: High Copy
Gene/Insert
  Gene/Insert name: PtetL_[abr]
  Species: Enterococcus faecalis
  Mutation: N/A
  Cloning method: Other
Terms and licenses: Academic/Nonprofit Terms; Industry Terms: Not Available to Industry
How to cite: pGLU_63 was a gift from Nili Ostrov (Addgene plasmid # 225766 ; http://n2t.net/addgene:225766 ; RRID:Addgene_225766)
